>Addgene plasmid #238325 | pBB3-ScVip1-536-1107-K558A-K605A-K732A-K817A | addgene full sequence | sequence record 475906 | Addgene NGS Result
TTGAGATCCTTTTTTTCTGCGCGTAATCTGCTGCTTGCAAACAAAAAAACCACCGCTACCAGCGGTGGTT
TGTTTGCCGGATCAAGAGCTACCAACTCTTTTTCCGAAGGTAACTGGCTTCAGCAGAGCGCAGATACCAA
ATACTGTTCTTCTAGTGTAGCCGTAGTTAGGCCACCACTTCAAGAACTCTGTAGCACCGCCTACATACCT
CGCTCTGCTAATCCTGTTACCAGTGGCTGCTGCCAGTGGCGATAAGTCGTGTCTTACCGGGTTGGACTCA
AGACGATAGTTACCGGATAAGGCGCAGCGGTCGGGCTGAACGGGGGGTTCGTGCACACAGCCCAGCTTGG
AGCGAACGACCTACACCGAACTGAGATACCTACAGCGTGAGCTATGAGAAAGCGCCACGCTTCCCGAAGG
GAGAAAGGCGGACAGGTATCCGGTAAGCGGCAGGGTCGGAACAGGAGAGCGCACGAGGGAGCTTCCAGGG
GGAAACGCCTGGTATCTTTATAGTCCTGTCGGGTTTCGCCACCTCTGACTTGAGCGTCGATTTTTGTGAT
GCTCGTCAGGGGGGCGGAGCCTATGGAAAAACGCCAGCAACGCGGCCTTTTTACGGTTCCTGGCCTTTTG
CTGGCCTTTTGCTCACATGTTCTTTCCTGCGTTATCCCCTGATTGACTTGGGTCGCTCTTCCTGTGGATG
CGCAGATGCCCTGCGTAAGCGGGTGTGGGCGGACAATAAAGTCTTAAACTGAACAAAATAGATCTAAACT
ATGACAATAAAGTCTTAAACTAGACAGAATAGTTGTAAACTGAAATCAGTCCAGTTATGCTGTGAAAAAG
CATACTGGACTTTTGTTATGGCTAAAGCAAACTCTTCATTTTCTGAAGTGCAAATTGCCCGTCGTATTAA
AGAGGGGCGTGGCCAAGGGCATGTAAAGACTATATTCGCGGCGTTGTGACAATTTACCGAACAACTCCGC
GGCCGGGAAGCCGATCTCGGCTTGAACGAATTGTTAGGTGGCGGTACTTGGGTCGATATCAAAGTGCATC
ACTTCTTCCCGTATGCCCAACTTTGTATAGAGAGCCACTGCGGGATCGTCACCGTAATCTGCTTGCACGT
AGATCACATAAGCACCAAGCGCGTTGGCCTCATGCTTGAGGAGATTGATGAGCGCGGTGGCAATGCCCTG
CCTCCGGTGCTCGCCGGAGACTGCGAGATCATAGATATAGATCTCACTACGCGGCTGCTCAAACTTGGGC
AGAACGTAAGCCGCGAGAGCGCCAACAACCGCTTCTTGGTCGAAGGCAGCAAGCGCGATGAATGTCTTAC
TACGGAGCAAGTTCCCGAGGTAATCGGAGTCCGGCTGATGTTGGGAGTAGGTGGCTACGTCTCCGAACTC
ACGACCGAAAAGATCAAGAGCAGCCCGCATGGATTTGACTTGGTCAGGGCCGAGCCTACATGTGCGAATG
ATGCCCATACTTGAGCCACCTAACTTTGTTTTAGGGCGACTGCCCTGCTGCGTAACATCGTTGCTGCTGC
GTAACATCGTTGCTGCTCCATAACATCAAACATCGACCCACGGCGTAACGCGCTTGCTGCTTGGATGCCC
GAGGCATAGACTGTACAAAAAAACAGTCATAACAAGCCATGAAAACCGCCACTGCGCCGTTACCACCGCT
GCGTTCGGTCAAGGTTCTGGACCAGTTGCGTGAGCGCATACGCTACTTGCATTACAGTTTACGAACCGAA
CAGGCTTATGTCAACTGGGTTCGTGCCTTCATCCGTTTCCACGGTGTGCGTCACCCGGCAACCTTGGGCA
GCAGCGAAGTCGCCATAACTTCGTATAGCATACATTATACGAAGTTATCTGTAACTATAACGGTCCTAAG
GTAGCGAGTTTAAACACTAGTATCGATTCGCGACCTACTCCGGAAGGTTTAAACGTACCCGTAGTGGCTA
TGGCAGGGCTTGCCGCCCCGACGTTGGCTGCGAGCCCTGGGCCTTCACCCGAACTTGGGGGTTGGGGTGG
GGAAAAGGAAGAAACGCGGGCGTATTGGTCCCAATGGGGTCTCGGTGGGGTATCGACAGAGTGCCAGCCC
TGGGACCGAACCCCGCGTTTATGAACAAACGACCCAACACCCGTGCGTTTTATTCTGTCTTTTTATTGCC
GTCATAGCGCGGGTTCCTTCCGGTATTGTCTCCTTCCGTGTTTCAGTTAGCCTCCCCCATCTCCCGGTAC
CGCATGCTCCGATTCGATCCTACTTGTACAGCTCGTCCATGCCGAGAGTGATCCCGGCGGCGGTCACGAA
CTCCAGCAGGACCATGTGATCGCGCTTCTCGTTGGGGTCTTTGCTCAGGGCGGACTGGTAGCTCAGGTAG
TGGTTGTCGGGCAGCAGCACGGGGCCGTCGCCGATGGGGGTGTTCTGCTGGTAGTGGTCGGCGAGCTGCA
CGCTGCCGTCCTCGATGTTGTGGCGGATCTTGAAGTTCACCTTGATGCCGTTCTTCTGCTTGTCGGCCAT
GATATAGACGTTGTGGCTGTTGTAGTTGTACTCCAGCTTGTGCCCCAGGATGTTGCCGTCCTCCTTGAAG
TCGATACCCTTCAGCTCGATGCGGTTCACCAGGGTGTCGCCCTCGAACTTCACCTCGGCGCGGGTCTTGT
AGTTGCCGTCGTCCTTGAAGAAGATGGTGCGCTCCTGGACGTAGCCTTCGGGCATGGCGGACTTGAAGAA
GTCGTGCTGCTTCATGTGGTCGGGGTAGCGGGCGAAGCACTGCAGGCCGTAGCCGAAGGTGGTCACGAGG
GTGGGCCAGGGCACGGGCAGCTTGCCGGTGGTGCAGATGAACTTCAGGGTCAGCTTGCCGTAGGTGGCAT
CGCCCTCGCCCTCGCCGGACACGCTGAACTTGTGGCCGTTTACGTCGCCGTCCAGCTCGACCAGGATGGG
CACCACCCCGGTGAACAGCTCCTCGCCCTTGCTCACCATCATGGTTTCGGACCGCCCGGGTGATCAAGTC
TTCGTCGAGTGATTGTAAATAAAATGTAATTTACAGTATAGTATTTTAATTAATATACAAATGATTTGAT
AATAATTCTTATTTAACTATAATATATTGTGTTGGGTTGAATTAAAGGTCCGTATACTAGTATCGATTCG
CGACCTACTCCGGAATATTAATAGATCATGGAGATAATTAAAATGATAACCATCTCGCAAATAAATAAGT
ATTTTACTGTTTTCGTAACAGTTTTGTAATAAAAAAACCTATAAATATTCCGGATTATTCATACCGTCCC
ACCATCGGGCGCGGATGAAGCATCATCATCATCATCACCATCACCACCACGGTGCTAGCTGGTCCCACCC
CCAGTTCGAGAAGGGTGGTGGTTCCGGTGGCGGATCCGGTGGTTCTGCTTGGAGCCACCCTCAATTCGAA
AAGGGCTCCGGTTCCGGCGAGAACCTGTACTTCCAAGGTGCCAAATGGGTGTTCAAGGGCCTCGCCATCA
TCATCCGTCACGCTGACCGTACTCCTAAGCAAAAGTTCGCTCACTCCTTCACTAGCCCCATCTTCATCTC
CCTGCTGAAGGGTCACAAAGAGGAAGTCGTCATCCGTAACGTGAACGATCTGAAGATCGTGCTGCAGGCT
CTGCGTATCGCTCTGGACGAGAAGGCTGGCAACCCCGCTGCTATCAAGGTGCTGGCTAACGCTCTCGAGA
AGAAGCTGAACTTCCCCGGCACCAAGATCCAGCTGAAGCCAGTGCTGAACAAAGAGAACGAGGTCGAGAA
GGTGCAGTTCATCCTGAAGTGGGGTGGCGAGCCTACTCACTCCGCTAAGTACCAGGCTACCGAGCTGGGA
GAGCAGATGCGTCAAGACTTCGACCTGTTGAACAAGTCCATCCTGCAGAATATCAAGATCTTCAGCTCCT
CCGAGCGTCGTGTGCTGCACACTGCTCAGTACTGGACCCGTGCTCTGTTCGGTGCTGACGAGCTGGGTTC
CGACGAGATCTCTATCCGCAAGGACCTGCTGGACGACTCCAACGCTGCTAAGGACCTCATGGACAAAGTC
GCTAAGAAGTTGAAGCCCCTGCTGCGCGAGGGCAAAGAGGCTCCTCCTCAATTCGCTTGGCCCTCCAAGA
TGCCCGAGCCTTACCTGGTCATCAAGCGTGTGGTCGAGCTGATGAACTACCACAAGAAAATCATGGATAA
CAACTTCGCCAAGAAAGACGTGAACTCCATGCAGACCCGTTGGTGCACCTCTGAGGACCCCAGCCTGTTC
AAAGAGCGTTGGGACAAGCTTTTCAAAGAGTTCAACAACGCCGAGGCTGTCGACCCTTCCAAGATCTCCG
AGCTGTACGACACCATGAAGTACGACGCTCTGCACAACCGTCAGTTCTTGGAGAACATCTTCGACCCCGG
CCTGCCTAACGAGGCTATCGCTGACGAACTCGGTTCTCACTCCCTGGTGGATCGTTACCCCATCAACGTC
CTGGCCAAGAACAACTTCAAGATCATCGACTCCCACTCCATGAACAACTCCGGCAAGAACTCCTCCAACT
CCGTGGGTTCTCTCGGCTGGGTGCTCGAGTCTGGAAAGACCTCAACCGCTCGTAACCCCAAGTCCTCTAG
CCAGTTCGACGAGCCCCGTTTCATGCAGCTGCGCGAACTGTACAAGCTGGCTAAGGTCCTGTTCGACTTC
ATCTGCCCCAAAGAGTACGGTATCTCCGACGCTGAGAAGCTGGACATCGGCCTGCTGACTTCTCTGCCTC
TGGCTAAGCAGATCCTGAACGACATCGGCGACATGAAGAACCGCGAGACTCCCGCTTGTGTGGCTTACTT
CACCAAAGAGTCCCACATCTACACCCTGCTCAACATCATCTACGAAAGCGGTATCCCCATGAGGATCGCT
CGCAACGCTCTGCCCGAACTGGACTACTTGTCCCAGATCACCTTCGAGTTGTACGAGTCCACCGACGCTT
CCGGCCAGAAGTCCCACTCTATCCGTCTGAAGATGTCTCCCGGTTGCCACACTCAGGACCCTCTGGACGT
GCAATTGGACGACCGTCACTACATCTCTTGCATCCCTAAGATCTCCCTGACCAAGCACCTCGACATGGAC
TACGTGCAGCAGAAGCTGCGTAACAAGTTCACCCGTGTGATCATGCCTCCAAAGTTCACTCCCGTGAACA
TCACCTCATAAGCGGCCGCACTCGAGTAGGATCGAATCGGACTTTCGAATCTAGAGCCTGCAGTCTCGAC
AAGCTTGTCGAGAAGTACTAGAGGATCATAATCAGCCATACCACATTTGTAGAGGTTTTACTTGCTTTAA
AAAACCTCCCACACCTCCCCCTGAACCTGAAACATAAAATGAATGCAATTGTTGTTGTTAACTTGTTTAT
TGCAGCTTATAATGGTTACAAATAAAGCAATAGCATCACAAATTTCACAAATAAAGCATTTTTTTCACTG
CATTCTAGTTGTGGTTTGTCCAAACTCATCAATGTATCTTATCATGTCTGGATCTGATCACTGCTTGAGC
CTAGAAGATCCGGCTGCTAACAAAGCCCGAAAGGAAGCTGAGTTGGCTGCTGCCACCGCTGAGCAATAAC
TATCATAACCCCTAGGGTATACCCATCTAATTGGAACCAGATAAGTGAAATCTAGTTCCAAACTATTTTG
TCATTTTTAATTTTCGTATTAGCTTACGACGCTACACCCAGTTCCCATCTATTTTGTCACTCTTCCCTAA
ATAATCCTTAAAAACTCCATTTCCACCCCTCCCAGTTCCCAACTATTTTGTCCGCCCACAACCGGTTGAC
TTGGGTCAACTGTCAGACCAAGTTTACTCATATATACTTTAGATTGATTTAAAACTTCATTTTTAATTTA
AAAGGATCTAGGTGAAGATCCTTTTTGATAATCTCATGACCAAAATCCCTTAACGTGAGTTTTCGTTCCA
CTGAGCGTCAGACCCCGTAGAAAAGATCAAAGGATCTTC
Features (pLannotate 1.2.2; 15 found; start..end, strand, type, name):
      1..589     +  rep_origin     ori: high-copy-number ColE1/pMB1/pBR322/pUC origin of replication
    724..947     -  mobile_element Tn7R: mini-Tn7 element (right end of the Tn7 transposon) Tn7
   1014..1547    -  CDS            GmR: gentamycin acetyltransferase; aacC1; confers resistance to gentamycin
   1736..1764    -  promoter       Pc promoter: intI1 (promoter lies within the coding sequence); class 1 integron promoter
   1835..1868    +  protein_bind   loxP: Cre-mediated recombination occurs in the 8-bp core sequence (GCATACAT). Cre recombinase
   2123..2171    -  polyA_signal   HSV TK poly(A) signal: herpes simplex virus thymidine kinase polyadenylation signal (Cole and Stacy, 1985)
   2263..2979    -  CDS            EYFP: EYFP is a basic (constitutively fluorescent) green/yellow fluorescent protein published in 1996, derived from Aequorea victoria. It is reported to be a very rapidly-maturing weak dimer with high acid sensitivity.
   3021..3130    -  promoter       p10 promoter: baculovirus promoter for expression in insect cells
   3175..3266    +  promoter       polyhedrin promoter: polh from Autographa californica; promoter for the baculovirus polyhedrin gene
   3310..3327    +  CDS            capTEV™ (fragment): composite tag for in vivo biotinylation, TEV protease cleavage, and 6xHis tagging
   3473..5188    +  CDS            VIP1 (fragment): VIP1_YEAST - Experimental evidence at protein level: Swiss-Prot protein existence level 1. Bifunctional inositol kinase that acts in concert with the IP6K kinases to synthesize the diphosphate group-containing inositol pyrophosphates diphosphoinositol pentakisphosphate, PP-InsP5, and bis- diphosphoinositol tetrakisphosphate, (PP)2-InsP4 (PubMed:17412958). Phosphorylates inositol hexakisphosphate (InsP6) at positions 1 or 3 to produce PP-InsP5 which is in turn phosphorylated by IP6Ks to produce (PP)2-InsP4. Alternatively, phosphorylates at position 1 or 3 PP-InsP5, produced by IP6Ks from InsP6,
   5274..5357    +  CDS            large T antigen (fragment): large T antigen from SV40 (simian virus 40)
   5380..5514    +  polyA_signal   SV40 poly(A) signal: SV40 polyadenylation signal
   5543..5592    +  CDS            SET1 (fragment): solubility-enhancement tag derived from T7 phage gene 10B
   5635..5800    -  mobile_element Tn7L: mini-Tn7 element (left end of the Tn7 transposon) Tn7
