[The description below was written by a language model from this plasmid's Addgene catalogue record and pLannotate feature annotations shown in this document.]
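Description:
pBB3-ScVip1-536-1107-K558A-K605A-K732A-K817A is a baculovirus transfer plasmid built on the pBB3 backbone for producing a fragment of the budding yeast inositol pyrophosphate enzyme Vip1 (PPIP5K, YLR410W) in insect cells. In bacteria it replicates from a high-copy ColE1/pUC-type origin and is selected with gentamicin, the resistance gene (aacC1) being driven by a class 1 integron Pc promoter. The gentamicin marker and both expression cassettes lie between the Tn7R and Tn7L ends of a mini-Tn7 element. This arrangement is characteristic of vectors whose cargo is transposed into a baculoviral bacmid to generate recombinant virus. A single loxP site is also present inside the transposable region.

The main cassette uses the polyhedrin promoter, a very late baculovirus promoter, to express a 1,716 bp insert encoding Vip1 residues 536–1107, terminated by an SV40 polyadenylation signal. According to the catalogue entry, the protein carries backbone-encoded N-terminal His10 and Twin-Strep tags followed by a TEV protease site, allowing tandem affinity purification and tag removal. The automated annotation picks up only a short tag fragment in this region. The insert carries four lysine-to-alanine substitutions (K558A, K605A, K732A, K817A); the record does not state their functional rationale, though the associated work concerns regulation of PPIP5K phosphatase activity in phosphate homeostasis. Oriented divergently from this cassette, a p10 promoter drives EYFP with an HSV TK polyadenylation signal, giving a fluorescent reporter that can be used to monitor viral infection and late-phase expression. Small annotated matches to SV40 large T antigen and a SET1 tag downstream of the insert appear to be backbone remnants rather than functional parts.
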