Addgene plasmid #238325: pBB3-ScVip1-536-1107-K558A-K605A-K732A-K817A
Purpose: ScVip1-536-1107-K558A-K605A-K732A-K817A protein expression in insect cells
Depositing lab: Michael Hothorn. Depositing organization: University of Geneva. Publication: A small signaling domain controls PPIP5K phosphatase activity in phosphate homeostasis. Raia P, Lee K, Bartsch SM, Rico-Resendiz F, Portugal-Calisto D, Vadas O, Panse VG, Fiedler D, Hothorn M. Nat Commun. 2025 Feb 19;16(1):1753. doi: 10.1038/s41467-025-56937-0. PubMed 39966396.
Backbone
  Vector backbone: pBB3
  Vector type: Insect Expression
Growth in bacteria
  Bacterial resistance: Gentamicin, 10 μg/mL
  Growth temperature: 37°C
  Growth strain: DH5alpha
  Copy number: High Copy
Gene/Insert
  Gene/Insert name: VIP1 (alt name: PPIP5K)
  Species: S. cerevisiae (budding yeast)
  Insert size (bp): 1716
  Mutation: ScVip1-536-1107-K558A-K605A-K732A-K817A
  Entrez Gene: VIP1 (a.k.a. YLR410W)
  Tag / fusion protein: His10-Tag, Twin-Strep-tag, TEV (N terminal on backbone)
  Cloning method: Gibson Cloning
Terms and licenses: Academic/Nonprofit Terms; Industry Terms: Not Available to Industry
How to cite: pBB3-ScVip1-536-1107-K558A-K605A-K732A-K817A was a gift from Michael Hothorn (Addgene plasmid # 238325 ; http://n2t.net/addgene:238325 ; RRID:Addgene_238325)
